Addgene plasmid #67550: pCfB2399
Purpose: (Empty Backbone) EasyClone system-based yeast integrative vector carrying loxP-flanked amdSYM marker, integration into S. cerevisiae XI-5 chromosomal location, USER site for cloning, amp resistance
Depositing lab: Irina Borodina. Depositing organization: Danmarks Tekniske Universitet. Publication: EasyClone 2.0: expanded toolkit of integrative vectors for stable gene expression in industrial Saccharomyces cerevisiae strains. Stovicek V, Borja GM, Forster J, Borodina I. J Ind Microbiol Biotechnol. 2015 Sep 16. 10.1007/s10295-015-1684-8 PubMed 26376869.
Backbone
  Vector backbone: EasyClone
  Backbone size (bp): 7022
  Vector type: Yeast Expression, Cre/Lox ; integrative
Growth in bacteria
  Bacterial resistance: Ampicillin, 100 μg/mL
  Growth temperature: 37°C
  Growth strain: DH5alpha
  Copy number: High Copy
Terms and licenses: Academic/Nonprofit Terms; Industry Terms: Not Available to Industry
How to cite: pCfB2399 was a gift from Irina Borodina (Addgene plasmid # 67550 ; http://n2t.net/addgene:67550 ; RRID:Addgene_67550)
