[The description below was written by a language model from this plasmid's Addgene catalogue record and pLannotate feature annotations shown in this document.]
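Description:
pCfB2399 is an empty-backbone integrative vector from the EasyClone 2.0 toolkit, designed for stable, single-locus insertion of expression cassettes into the Saccharomyces cerevisiae genome at the XI-5 chromosomal site. The 7,022 bp plasmid has no annotated yeast replication origin, consistent with its integrative design, so it is maintained only in E. coli, through a high-copy ColE1/pUC-type origin and the AmpR β-lactamase gene for ampicillin selection. The annotation detects fragments of the yeast ZRT3 and LST4 genes on either side of the bacterial backbone segment. These most likely lie within the homology arms that direct recombination into XI-5, although the record does not define the arms explicitly.

The yeast selection marker is amdSYM, in which the Aspergillus nidulans amdS acetamidase coding sequence is expressed from the Ashbya gossypii TEF promoter and terminator. This dominant marker lets cells use acetamide as a nitrogen source, so it works in prototrophic and industrial strains that lack auxotrophies. Because the cassette is flanked by two loxP sites, Cre recombinase can excise it after integration, allowing the marker to be reused in successive rounds of engineering. Genes of interest and their promoters are inserted at a USER cloning site. This site is not annotated in the feature table, but presumably sits between the divergently oriented ADH1 and CYC1 terminators, which would terminate one or two inserted transcription units. No promoter for the payload is present in the empty vector. Other annotated elements appear to be backbone remnants whose role the record does not state, including two minimal FRT sites, rrnB terminator fragments, a T7 promoter, and short lacZα and KanR fragments.
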