Features (pLannotate 1.2.2; 21 found; start..end, strand, type, name):
     30..219     +  terminator     CYC1 terminator: S. cerevisiae CYC1; transcription terminator for CYC1
    267..300     -  protein_bind   loxP: Cre-mediated recombination occurs in the 8-bp core sequence (GCATACAT). Cre recombinase
    355..696     +  promoter       TEF promoter: Ashbya gossypii TEF promoter
    703..2346    +  CDS            amdS: AMDS_EMENI - Experimental evidence at transcript level: Swiss-Prot protein existence level 2. Allows acetamide to be used as a sole carbon or nitrogen source. From Emericella nidulans (strain FGSC A4 / ATCC 38163 / CBS 112.46 / NRRL 194 / M139) (Aspergillus nidulans).
   2356..2550    +  terminator     TEF terminator: Ashbya gossypii TEF terminator
   2572..2605    -  protein_bind   loxP: Cre-mediated recombination occurs in the 8-bp core sequence (GCATACAT). Cre recombinase
   2649..2667    -  promoter       T7 promoter: promoter for bacteriophage T7 RNA polymerase
   2675..2726    +  CDS            lacZα (fragment): LacZα fragment of β-galactosidase; lacZ fragment
   3100..3264    +  CDS            ZRT3 (fragment): ZRT3_YEAST - Experimental evidence at protein level: Swiss-Prot protein existence level 1. Transports zinc from storage in the vacuole to the cytoplasm. From Saccharomyces cerevisiae (strain ATCC 204508 / S288c) (Baker's yeast).
   3307..3340    -  protein_bind   FRT (minimal): supports FLP-mediated excision but not integration (Turan and Bode, 2011) FLP recombinase from the Saccharomyces cerevisiae 2μ plasmid
   3810..3829    +  CDS            lacZα (fragment): LacZα fragment of β-galactosidase; lacZ fragment
   3854..3871    -  terminator     rrnB T2 terminator (fragment): transcription terminator T2 from the E. coli rrnB gene
   4096..4684    -  rep_origin     ori: high-copy-number ColE1/pMB1/pBR322/pUC origin of replication
   4808..5668    -  CDS            AmpR: β-lactamase; bla; confers resistance to ampicillin, carbenicillin, and related antibiotics
   5671..5767    -  promoter       AmpR promoter (fragment): bla
   5797..5821    -  CDS            KanR (fragment): aminoglycoside phosphotransferase; aph(3')-Ia; confers resistance to kanamycin
   5850..5965    +  ncRNA          5S rRNA: Accession: RF00001 - 5S ribosomal RNA
   5969..6009    +  terminator     rrnB T1 terminator (fragment): transcription terminator T1 from the E. coli rrnB gene
   6053..6086    +  protein_bind   FRT (minimal): supports FLP-mediated excision but not integration (Turan and Bode, 2011) FLP recombinase from the Saccharomyces cerevisiae 2μ plasmid
   6128..6334    -  CDS            LST4 (fragment): LST4_YEAST - Experimental evidence at protein level: Swiss-Prot protein existence level 1. Involved in extracellular amino acid uptake. Required for the trafficking of the GAP1 nitrogen-regulated general amino acid permease from the Golgi to the plasma membrane. From Saccharomyces cerevisiae (strain ATCC 204508 / S288c) (Baker's yeast).
   6828..6993    -  terminator     ADH1 terminator: S. cerevisiae ADH1; transcription terminator for the S. cerevisiae alcohol dehydrogenase 1 (ADH1) gene
>Addgene plasmid #67550 | pCfB2399 | depositor full sequence | sequence record 116387 | pCfB2399 sequence 7022 bps
CAACGGAATGCGTGCGATCGCGTGCATTCATCCGCTCTAACCGAAAAGGAAGGAGTTAGACAACCTGAAG
TCTAGGTCCCTATTTATTTTTTTATAGTTATGTTAGTATTAAGAACGTTATTTATATTTCAAATTTTTCT
TTTTTTTCTGTACAGACGCGTGTACGCATGTAACATTATACTGAAAACCTTGCTTGAGAAGGTTTTGGGA
CGCTCGAAGATCGCGTCAGCTGAAGCTTCGTACGCTGCAGGTCGACAACCCTTAATATAACTTCGTATAA
TGTATGCTATACGAAGTTATTAGGTCTAGAGATCTGTTTAGCTTGCCTCGTCCCCGCCGGGTCACCCGGC
CAGCGACATGGAGGCCCAGAATACCCTCCTTGACAGTCTTGACGTGCGCAGCTCAGGGGCATGATGTGAC
TGTCGCCCGTACATTTAGCCCATACATCCCCATGTATAATCATTTGCATCCATACATTTTGATGGCCGCA
CGGCGCGAAGCAAAAATTACGGCTCCTCGCTGCAGACCTGCGAGCAGGGAAACGCTCCCCTCACAGACGC
GTTGAATTGTCCCCACGCCGCGCCCCTGTAGAGAAATATAAAAGGTTAGGATTTGCCACTGAGGTTCTTC
TTTCATATACTTCCTTTTAAAATCTTGCTAGGATACAGTTCTCACATCACATCCGAACATAAACAAGGAT
CCATGCCACAATCTTGGGAAGAATTGGCTGCTGACAAGAGAGCTAGATTGGCTAAGACTATCCCAGACGA
ATGGAAGGTTCAAACTTTGCCAGCTGAAGATTCTGTTATCGACTTCCCAAAGAAGTCTGGTATCTTGTCT
GAAGCTGAATTGAAGATCACTGAAGCTTCTGCTGCTGACTTGGTTTCTAAGTTGGCTGCTGGTGAATTGA
CTTCTGTTGAAGTTACTTTGGCTTTCTGTAAGAGAGCTGCTATCGCTCAACAATTGACTAACTGTGCTCA
CGAATTCTTCCCAGACGCTGCTTTGGCTCAAGCTAGAGAATTGGACGAATACTACGCTAAGCACAAAAGA
CCAGTTGGTCCATTGCACGGTTTGCCAATCTCTTTGAAGGACCAATTGAGAGTTAAGGGTTACGAAACTT
CTATGGGTTACATCTCTTGGTTGAACAAGTACGACGAAGGTGACTCTGTTTTGACTACTATGTTGAGAAA
GGCTGGTGCTGTTTTCTACGTTAAGACTTCTGTTCCACAAACTTTGATGGTTTGTGAAACTGTTAACAAC
ATCATCGGTAGAACTGTTAACCCAAGAAACAAGAACTGGTCTTGTGGTGGTTCTTCTGGTGGTGAAGGTG
CTATCGTTGGTATCAGAGGTGGTGTTATCGGTGTTGGTACTGACATCGGTGGTTCTATCAGAGTTCCAGC
TGCTTTCAACTTCTTGTACGGTTTAAGACCATCTCACGGTAGATTGCCATACGCTAAGATGGCTAACTCT
ATGGAAGGTCAAGAAACTGTACACTCTGTTGTTGGTCCAATCACTCACTCTGTTGAAGATTTGAGATTGT
TCACTAAGTCTGTTTTGGGTCAAGAACCATGGAAGTACGACTCTAAGGTTATCCCAATGCCATGGAGACA
ATCTGAATCTGACATCATCGCTTCTAAGATCAAGAACGGTGGTTTGAACATCGGTTACTACAACTTCGAC
GGTAACGTTTTGCCACACCCACCAATCTTGAGAGGTGTTGAAACTACTGTTGCTGCTTTGGCTAAGGCTG
GTCACACTGTTACTCCATGGACTCCATACAAGCACGACTTCGGTCACGACTTGATCTCTCACATCTACGC
TGCTGACGGTTCTGCTGACGTTATGAGAGACATCTCTGCTTCTGGTGAACCAGCTATCCCAAACATCAAG
GACTTGTTGAACCCAAACATCAAGGCTGTTAACATGAACGAATTGTGGGACACTCACTTGCAAAAGTGGA
ACTACCAAATGGAATACTTGGAAAAGTGGAGAGAAGCTGAAGAAAAGGCTGGTAAGGAATTGGACGCTAT
CATCGCTCCAATCACTCCAACTGCTGCTGTTAGACACGACCAATTCAGATACTACGGTTACGCTTCTGTT
ATCAACTTGTTGGACTTCACTTCTGTTGTTGTTCCAGTTACTTTCGCTGACAAGAACATCGACAAGAAGA
ACGAATCTTTCAAGGCTGTTTCTGAATTGGACGCTTTGGTTCAAGAAGAATACGACCCAGAAGCTTACCA
CGGTGCTCCAGTTGCTGTTCAAGTTATCGGTAGAAGATTGTCTGAAGAAAGAACTTTGGCTATCGCTGAA
GAAGTTGGTAAGTTGTTGGGTAACGTTGTTACTCCATAACTCGAGGACAATAAAAAGATTCTTGTTTTCA
AGAACTTGTCATTTGTATAGTTTTTTTATATTGTAGTTGTTCTATTTTAATCAAATGTTAGCGTGATTTA
TATTTTTTTTCGCCTCGACATCATCTGCCCAGATGCGAAGTTAAGTGCGCAGAAAGTAATATCATGCGTC
AATCGTATGTGAATGCTGGTCGCTATACTGGAGCTCTCGAGAACCCTTAATATAACTTCGTATAATGTAT
GCTATACGAAGTTATTAGGTGATATCAGATCCACTAGTGGCCTATGCACCCAATTCGCCCTATAGTGAGT
CGTATTACGCGCGCTCACTGGCCGTCGTTTTACAACGTCGTGACTGGGAAAACCCTGGCGTTACCCCTGC
AGGACTAGTGCTGAGGCATTAATGCCTTCGATTTGACACATCTCTAAGCTGAAACTGAGAATACTGTTGT
AAAACAGGTATTGGCTGCTTCATAGTACACCCAATTGCCCACAACCCAAGTTAATCATAAGCTCTTGTTG
TCGATGAATTGCTCAAAATGTGGCCATTCTTTCAATTTTGCACCTCTAAAACTGCTCCGTGGGTTGTGAC
AACAACCTTAAGGGTAATGGACTTTTTTAGAAAGACAAATGAGATGATTTCACCTACTGGTATATCATTT
ATTTATACACGACCGTTTTGACATTTCAGAGTTGCACGTTGGTATATCCTAATATTCTCACAAGCATCAC
AGTGAAGAAACGCAAGAAAATGGAAAAAATTCCCAGGTGGTTGTTGTCTTCTCTTATATCGTCGGTGCTG
TGCATACTTGGGGCCCTGTGTGTGCCGTTGTTATCGGTTGCCTTCGATAGCAAGCGCAATAGCCAATCTA
AGTTGGTCAACTATGGTCTTTCTCTAAGTGCCGGATCTATGATCATTAAGACCTCAGCGCGGCCGCAAAT
TTAAATAAAATGAAGTGAAGTTCCTATACTTTCTAGAGAATAGGAACTTCTATAGTGAGTCGAATAAGGG
CGACACAAAATTTATTCTAAATGCATAATAAATACTGATAACATCTTATAGTTTGTATTATATTTTGTAT
TATCGTTGACATGTATAATTTTGATATCAAAAACTGATTTTCCCTTTATTATTTTCGAGATTTATTTTCT
TAATTCTCTTTAACAAACTAGAAATATTGTATATACAAAAAATCATAAATAATAGATGAATAGTTTAATT
ATAGGTGTTCATCAATCGAAAAAGCAACGTATCTTATTTAAAGTGCGTTGCTTTTTTCTCATTTATAAGG
TTAAATAATTCTCATATATCAAGCAAAGTGACAGGCGCCCTTAAATATTCTGACAAATGCTCTTTCCCTA
AACTCCCCCCATAAAAAAACCCGCCGAAGCGGGTTTTTACGTTATTTGCGGATTAACGATTACTCGTTAT
CAGAACCGCCCAGGGGGCCCGAGCTTAAGACTGGCCGTCGTTTTACAACACAGAAAGAGTTTGTAGAAAC
GCAAAAAGGCCATCCGTCAGGGGCCTTCTGCTTAGTTTGATGCCTGGCAGTTCCCTACTCTCGCCTTCCG
CTTCCTCGCTCACTGACTCGCTGCGCTCGGTCGTTCGGCTGCGGCGAGCGGTATCAGCTCACTCAAAGGC
GGTAATACGGTTATCCACAGAATCAGGGGATAACGCAGGAAAGAACATGTGAGCAAAAGGCCAGCAAAAG
GCCAGGAACCGTAAAAAGGCCGCGTTGCTGGCGTTTTTCCATAGGCTCCGCCCCCCTGACGAGCATCACA
AAAATCGACGCTCAAGTCAGAGGTGGCGAAACCCGACAGGACTATAAAGATACCAGGCGTTTCCCCCTGG
AAGCTCCCTCGTGCGCTCTCCTGTTCCGACCCTGCCGCTTACCGGATACCTGTCCGCCTTTCTCCCTTCG
GGAAGCGTGGCGCTTTCTCATAGCTCACGCTGTAGGTATCTCAGTTCGGTGTAGGTCGTTCGCTCCAAGC
TGGGCTGTGTGCACGAACCCCCCGTTCAGCCCGACCGCTGCGCCTTATCCGGTAACTATCGTCTTGAGTC
CAACCCGGTAAGACACGACTTATCGCCACTGGCAGCAGCCACTGGTAACAGGATTAGCAGAGCGAGGTAT
GTAGGCGGTGCTACAGAGTTCTTGAAGTGGTGGGCTAACTACGGCTACACTAGAAGAACAGTATTTGGTA
TCTGCGCTCTGCTGAAGCCAGTTACCTTCGGAAAAAGAGTTGGTAGCTCTTGATCCGGCAAACAAACCAC
CGCTGGTAGCGGTGGTTTTTTTGTTTGCAAGCAGCAGATTACGCGCAGAAAAAAAGGATCTCAAGAAGAT
CCTTTGATCTTTTCTACGGGGTCTGACGCTCAGTGGAACGACGCGCGCGTAACTCACGTTAAGGGATTTT
GGTCATGAGCTTGCGCCGTCCCGTCAAGTCAGCGTAATGCTCTGCTTTTACCAATGCTTAATCAGTGAGG
CACCTATCTCAGCGATCTGTCTATTTCGTTCATCCATAGTTGCCTGACTCCCCGTCGTGTAGATAACTAC
GATACGGGAGGGCTTACCATCTGGCCCCAGCGCTGCGATGATACCGCGAGAACCACGCTCACCGGCTCCG
GATTTATCAGCAATAAACCAGCCAGCCGGAAGGGCCGAGCGCAGAAGTGGTCCTGCAACTTTATCCGCCT
CCATCCAGTCTATTAATTGTTGCCGGGAAGCTAGAGTAAGTAGTTCGCCAGTTAATAGTTTGCGCAACGT
TGTTGCCATCGCTACAGGCATCGTGGTGTCACGCTCGTCGTTTGGTATGGCTTCATTCAGCTCCGGTTCC
CAACGATCAAGGCGAGTTACATGATCCCCCATGTTGTGCAAAAAAGCGGTTAGCTCCTTCGGTCCTCCGA
TCGTTGTCAGAAGTAAGTTGGCCGCAGTGTTATCACTCATGGTTATGGCAGCACTGCATAATTCTCTTAC
TGTCATGCCATCCGTAAGATGCTTTTCTGTGACTGGTGAGTACTCAACCAAGTCATTCTGAGAATAGTGT
ATGCGGCGACCGAGTTGCTCTTGCCCGGCGTCAATACGGGATAATACCGCGCCACATAGCAGAACTTTAA
AAGTGCTCATCATTGGAAAACGTTCTTCGGGGCGAAAACTCTCAAGGATCTTACCGCTGTTGAGATCCAG
TTCGATGTAACCCACTCGTGCACCCAACTGATCTTCAGCATCTTTTACTTTCACCAGCGTTTCTGGGTGA
GCAAAAACAGGAAGGCAAAATGCCGCAAAAAAGGGAATAAGGGCGACACGGAAATGTTGAATACTCATAT
TCTTCCTTTTTCAATATTATTGAAGCATTTATCAGGGTTATTGTCTCATGAGCGGATACATATTTGAATG
TATTTAGAAAAATAAACAAATAGGGGTCAGTGTTACAACCAATTAACCAATTCTGAACATTATCGCGAGC
CCATTTATACCTGAATATGGCTCATAACACCCCTTGTTTGCCTGGCGGCAGTAGCGCGGTGGTCCCACCT
GACCCCATGCCGAACTCAGAAGTGAAACGCCGTAGCGCCGATGGTAGTGTGGGGACTCCCCATGCGAGAG
TAGGGAACTGCCAGGCATCAAATAAAACGAAAGGCTCAGTCGAAAGACTGGGCCTTTCGCCCGGGCTAAT
TATGGGGTGTCGCCCTTATTCGACTCTATAGTGAAGTTCCTATTCTCTAGAAAGTATAGGAACTTCTGAA
GTGGGGATTTAAATGCGGCCGCGCTGAGGGTTTAATGCGGAGAAGTCGTTGATAGCATTTCCGAAGGCTT
TTCCACATTGACTGCAGTATCTAAAAGAGCTCCAGCAGCGGTCTTAGTAGTTCCTGTGCTTGCCGCTTTG
CAGTATACAGGGACATTGGGAACTACGGAGGAAAAATCGGAATGCTCTGAGCTCTTCTCAAAACCAGACG
AACTCGTCTTATTTCTCAGTAAATTACCCAACATATAAACTCTCCCTCTTCACCTTCTCTACAAGGCCAC
ACACAAGACAGTTTTAACAGGCAAATGGTACTGGAGGCTCTCACCAATGGGGTTTAAGACGCTCCAAACA
CACGCTCTCCTTTTTTTCTTTATATATCGGTAGCAACGAAAGCTAGTCGCAGAACGTTACACACTAAAGC
AGATCAATCAATCAATCCTGAGAACCTGCTTCGTTCAAACCATCCACTAGAAGAAACACGCACGTGTACC
CAAAAATAGAGACAAACAAACAGACAAAAATAACAATGATTCCTACCGACTAAAGTAAAACAACACTCAC
GTAATAAAAAATCCTAGATACAACTCACTTGTATTCCTCTCTTCTTTGACCATCACTAAAGCTTCTCTCT
TACTATATTCCTCAAATAAAAAAAAGTTGCAATGATTACTTACCAATGTGCCATAAACTCCGTGCACCAA
TTAAGTCCTCAGCGAGCTCGCATGGAATGCGTGCGATGAGCGACCTCATGCTATACCTGAGAAAGCAACC
TGACCTACAGGAAAGAGTTACTCAAGAATAAGAATTTTCGTTTTAAAACCTAAGAGTCACTTTAAAATTT
GTATACACTTATTTTTTTTATAACTTATTTAATAATAAAAATCATAAATCATAAGAAATTCGCTTATTTA
GAAGTGTCAACAACGTATCTAC
