>Addgene plasmid #67550 | pCfB2399 | addgene partial sequence | sequence record 127939 | pHybLex_rev 5'-GAGTCACTTTAAAATTTGTATACAC-3'
AAGAAATTCGCTTATTTAGAAGTGTCAACAACGTATCTACCAACGGAATGCGTGCGATCGCGTGCATTCA
TCCGCTCTAACCGAAAAGGAAGGAGTTAGACAACCTGAAGTCTAGGTCCCTATTTATTTTTTTATAGTTA
TGTTAGTATTAAGAACGTTATTTATATTTCAAATTTTTCTTTTTTTTCTGTACAGACGCGTGTACGCATG
TAACATTATACTGAAAACCTTGCTTGAGAAGGTTTTGGGACGCTCGAAGATCGCGTCAGCTGAAGCTTCG
TACGCTGCAGGTCGACAACCCTTAATATAACTTCGTATAATGTATGCTATACGAAGTTATTAGGTCTAGA
GATCTGTTTAGCTTGCCTCGTCCCCGCCGGGTCACCCGGCCAGCGACATGGAGGCCCAGAATACCCTCCT
TGACAGTCTTGACGTGCGCAGCTCAGGGGCATGATGTGACTGTCGCCCGTACATTTAGCCCATACATCCC
CATGTATAATCATTTGCATCCATACATTTTGATGGCCGCACGGCGCGAAGCAAAAATTACGGCTCCTCGC
TGCAGACCTGCGAGCAGGGAAACGCTCCCCTCACAGACGCGTTGAATTGTCCCCACGCCGCGCCCCTGTA
GAGAAATATAAAAGGTTAGGATTTGCCACTGAGGTTCTTCTTTCATATACTTCCTTTTAAAATCTTGCTA
GGATACAGTTCTCACATCACATCCGAACATAAACAAGGATCCATGCCACAATCTTGGGAAGAATTGGCTG
CTGACAAGAGAGCTAGATTGGCTAAGACTATCCCAGACGAATGGAAGGTTCAAACTTTGCCAGCTGAAGA
TTCTGTTATCGACTTCCCAAAGAAGT
