>Addgene plasmid #67550 | pCfB2399 | addgene partial sequence | sequence record 127944 | L4440 5'-AGCGAGTCAGTGAGCGAG-3'
GCATCAAACTAAGCAGAAGGCCCCTGACGGATGGCCTTTTTGCGTTTCTACAAACTCTTTCTGTGTTGTA
AAACGACGGCCAGTCTTAAGCTCGGGCCCCCTGGGCGGTTCTGATAACGAGTAATCGTTAATCCGCAAAT
AACGTAAAAACCCGCTTCGGCGGGTTTTTTTATGGGGGGAGTTTAGGGAAAGAGCATTTGTCAGAATATT
TAAGGGCGCCTGTCACTTTGCTTGATATATGAGAATTATTTAACCTTATAAATGAGAAAAAAGCAACGCA
CTTTAAATAAGATACGTTGCTTTTTCGATTGATGAACACCTATAATTAAACTATTCATCTATTATTTATG
ATTTTTTGTATATACAATATTTCTAGTTTGTTAAAGAGAATTAAGAAAATAAATCTCGAAAATAATAAAG
GGAAAATCAGTTTTTGATATCAAAATTATACATGTCAACGATAATACAAAATATAATACAAACTATAAGA
TGTTATCAGTATTTATTATGCATTTAGAATAAATTTTGTGTCGCCCTTATTCGACTCACTATAGAAGTTC
CTATTCTCTAGAAAGTATAGGAACTTCACTTCATTTTATTTAAATTTGCGGCCGCGCTGAGGTCTTAATG
ATCATAGATCCGGCACTTAGAGAAAGACCATAGTTGACCAACTTAGATTGGCTATTGCGCTTGCTATCGA
AGGCAACCGATAACAACGGCACACACAGGGCCCCAAGTATGCACAGCACCGACGATATAAGAGAAGACAA
CAACCACCTGGGAATTTTTTCCATTTTCTTGCGTTTCTTCACTGTGATGCTTGTGAGAATATTAGGATAT
ACCAACGTGCAACTCTGAAATGTCAAAACGGTCGTGTATAAATAAATGATATACCAGTAGGTGAAATCAT
CTCATTTGTCTTTCTAAAAAAGTCCATTACCCTTAAGGTTGGTC
