>Addgene plasmid #67550 | pCfB2399 | addgene partial sequence | sequence record 127945 | pENTR-R 5'-ATGGCTCATAACACCCCTTG-3'
ATGCCGAACTCAGAAGTGAAACGCCGTAGCGCCGATGGTAGTGTGGGGACTCCCCATGCGAGAGTAGGGA
ACTGCCAGGCATCAAATAAAACGAAAGGCTCAGTCGAAAGACTGGGCCTTTCGCCCGGGCTAATTATGGG
GTGTCGCCCTTATTCGACTCTATAGTGAAGTTCCTATTCTCTAGAAAGTATAGGAACTTCTGAAGTGGGG
ATTTAAATGCGGCCGCGCTGAGGGTTTAATGCGGAGAAGTCGTTGATAGCATTTCCGAAGGCTTTTCCAC
ATTGACTGCAGTATCTAAAAGAGCTCCAGCAGCGGTCTTAGTAGTTCCTGTGCTTGCCGCTTTGCAGTAT
ACAGGGACATTGGGAACTACGGAGGAAAAATCGGAATGCTCTGAGCTCTTCTCAAAACCAGACGAACTCG
TCTTATTTCTCAGTAAATTACCCAACATATAAACTCTCCCTCTTCACCTTCTCTACAAGGCCACACACAA
GACAGTTTTAACAGGCAAATGGTACTGGAGGCTCTCACCAATGGGGTTTAAGACGCTCCAAACACACGCT
CTCCTTTTTTTCTTTATATATCGGTAGCAACGAAAGCTAGTCGCAGAACGTTACACACTAAAGCAGATCA
ATCAATCAATCCTGAGAACCTGCTTCGTTCAAACCATCCACTAGAAGAAACACGCACGTGTACCCAAAAA
TAGAGACAAACAAACAGACAAAAATAACAATGATTCCTACCGACTAAAGTAAAACAACACTCACGTAATA
AAAAATCCTAGATACAACTCACTTGTATTCCTCTCTTCTTTGACCATCACTAAAGCTTCTCTCTTACTAT
ATTCCTCAAATAAAAAAAAGTTGCAATGATTACTTACCAATGTGCCATAAACTCCGTGCACCAATTAAGT
CC
